Addgene plasmid #69963: 5C4Q
Purpose: Bacterial expression for structure determination; may not be full ORF
Depositing lab: Cheryl Arrowsmith. Depositing organization: University of Toronto.
Backbone
  Vector backbone: pET15-MHL
  Backbone manufacturer: SGC (Addgene plasmid #26092)
  Vector type: Bacterial Expression
Growth in bacteria
  Bacterial resistance: Ampicillin, 100 μg/mL
  Growth temperature: 37°C
  Growth strain: DH5alpha
  Copy number: High Copy
Gene/Insert
  Gene/Insert name: LdBPK_363130.1:MAC055-F03:C235029 (alt name: LdBPK_363130.1:M1-K125)
  Promoter: T7-lacO
  Tag / fusion protein: His (N terminal on backbone); TEV cleavage site (N terminal on backbone)
  Cloning method: Unknown
  Sequencing primers: 5′ T7; 3′ T7-term
Terms and licenses: Academic/Nonprofit Terms; Industry Terms: Not Available to Industry
Depositor comments: http://www.thesgc.org/structures/5C4Q for more information
How to cite: 5C4Q was a gift from Cheryl Arrowsmith (Addgene plasmid # 69963 ; http://n2t.net/addgene:69963 ; RRID:Addgene_69963)
