[The description below was written by a language model from this plasmid's Addgene catalogue record.]
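Description:
5C4Q is a bacterial expression plasmid built on the pET15-MHL backbone, a pET-type vector from a structural genomics programme. It was made to produce recombinant protein for structure determination. It is recorded as a high-copy plasmid that is propagated in a standard E. coli cloning strain under ampicillin selection. The record gives no feature table, so the origin of replication and other backbone elements are not itemised.

The insert is named for the locus LdBPK_363130.1, and its alternative name indicates a fragment running from methionine 1 to lysine 125. The catalogue cautions that the insert may not be the full open reading frame, as is common for constructs trimmed to a crystallisable domain. The record does not state the source organism or the function of the encoded protein. Expression is driven by a T7 promoter with a lac operator, so transcription needs a host that supplies T7 RNA polymerase. It stays repressed by LacI until induced, which allows controlled overexpression. The backbone adds an N-terminal His tag followed by a TEV protease cleavage site. The tag allows purification by immobilised metal affinity chromatography, and the TEV site allows the tag to be removed afterwards, leaving a near-native protein for crystallisation. The cloning method is listed as unknown, and the insert is flanked by the standard T7 promoter and T7 terminator sequencing sites.

The plasmid name matches a structure identifier cited in the depositor's comment, which suggests that this construct produced the protein used for that deposited structure. Its typical use would be to re-express and purify this fragment for structural or biochemical work.
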