>Addgene plasmid #69963 | 5C4Q | depositor partial sequence | sequence record 124287 | Insert
ATGGACGTCAGCAAGCGGCCACGCGAGGAATTCCACAAGGAGCAGTGTCTCTCCTTCGTGAAGAAGCTTT
GGGCGGCCGACACGCTCGCCATGTTTCACTATCCGGTGAGCGCCACCGAGGTGCCCGGCTACTACGACGT
CGTAGATACACCTATGGACCTGTCCACGATTCGGAAGAACATCGAGCAGGGCAAGTACAGAACGGACACT
GAGGTCGAGAATGACGTGGTGCTCATGCTGTCGAACGCTCTGGACTTTAACGAGAAAGGCTCGCAATGGC
ATGATTTGGCGAAGCAGCTCAAGAAGCGGTACCTGACCCTTGCGCAGGAGTCGGGGCTGTCCTTCGACGC
AGACCAGGCGTTCATCCCTACGAAA
