>Addgene plasmid #69963 | 5C4Q | addgene partial sequence | sequence record 126260 | T7 5'-TAATACGACTCACTATAGGG-3'
TCTAGAAATAATTTTGTTTAACTTTAAGAAGGAGATATACCATGCATCATCATCATCATCACAGCAGCGG
CAGAGAAAACTTGTATTTCCAGGGCATGGACGTCAGCAAGCGGCCACGCGAGGAATTCCACAAGGAGCAG
TGTCTCTCCTTCGTGAAGAAGCTTTGGGCGGCCGACACGCTCGCCATGTTTCACTATCCGGTGAGCGCCA
CCGAGGTGCCCGGCTACTACGACGTCGTAGATACACCTATGGACCTGTCCACGATTCGGAAGAACATCGA
GCAGGGCAAGTACAGAACGGACACTGAGGTCGAGAATGACGTGGTGCTCATGCTGTCGAACGCTCTGGAC
TTTAACGAGAAAGGCTCGCAATGGCATGATTTGGCGAAGCAGCTCAAGAAGCGGTACCTGACCCTTGCGC
AGGAGTCGGGGCTGTCCTTCGACGCAGACCAGGCGTTCATCCCTACGAAATGATGACGAAGCTTGCGGCC
GCACTCGAGGATCCGGCTGCTAACAAAGCCCGAAAGGAAGCTGAGTTGGCTGCTGCCACCGCTGAGCAAT
AACTAGCATAACCCCTTGGGGCCTCTAAACGGGTCTTGAGGGGTTTTTTGCTGAAAGGAGGAACTATATC
CGGATATCCCGCAAGAGGCCCGGCAGTACCGGCATAACCAAGCCTATGCCTACAGCATCCAGGGTGACGG
TGCCGAGGATGACGATGAGCGCATTGTTAGATTTCATACACGGTGCCTGACTGCGTTAGCAATTTAACTG
TGATAAACTACCGCATTAAAGCTTATCGATGATAAGCTGTCAAACATGAGAATTCTTGAAGACGAAAGGG
CCTCGTGATACGCCTATTTTTATAGGTTAATGTCATGATAATAATGGTTTCTTAGACGTCAGGTGGCACT
TTTCGGGGAAATGTGCGCGGAACCCCTATTTGTTTATTTTTCTAAATACATTCAAATATGTATCCGCTCA
TGAGACAATAACCCTGATAAATGCTTCAATAATATTGAAAAAGGAAGAGTATGAGTATTCAACATTTCCG
TGTCGCCCTTATTCCCTTTTTTGCGGCATTTTGCCTTCCTGTTTTTG
