>Addgene plasmid #69963 | 5C4Q | addgene partial sequence | sequence record 126261 | T7term 5'-GCTAGTTATTGCTCAGCGG-3'
CTTCCTTTCGGGCTTTGTTAGCAGCCGGATCCTCGAGTGCGGCCGCAAGCTTCGTCATCATTTCGTAGGG
ATGAACGCCTGGTCTGCGTCGAAGGACAGCCCCGACTCCTGCGCAAGGGTCAGGTACCGCTTCTTGAGCT
GCTTCGCCAAATCATGCCATTGCGAGCCTTTCTCGTTAAAGTCCAGAGCGTTCGACAGCATGAGCACCAC
GTCATTCTCGACCTCAGTGTCCGTTCTGTACTTGCCCTGCTCGATGTTCTTCCGAATCGTGGACAGGTCC
ATAGGTGTATCTACGACGTCGTAGTAGCCGGGCACCTCGGTGGCGCTCACCGGATAGTGAAACATGGCGA
GCGTGTCGGCCGCCCAAAGCTTCTTCACGAAGGAGAGACACTGCTCCTTGTGGAATTCCTCGCGTGGCCG
CTTGCTGACGTCCATGCCCTGGAAATACAAGTTTTCTCTGCCGCTGCTGTGATGATGATGATGATGCATG
GTATATCTCCTTCTTAAAGTTAAACAAAATTATTTCTAGAGGGGAATTGTTATCCGCTCACAATTCCCCT
ATAGTGAGTCGTATTAATTTCGCGGGATCGAGATCTCGATCCTCTACGCCGGACGCATCGTGGCCGGCAT
CACCGGCGCCACAGGTGCGGTTGCTGGCGCCTATATCGCCGACATCACCGATGGGGAAGATCGGGCTCGC
CACTTCGGGCTCATGAGCGCTTGTTTCGGCGTGGGTATGGTGGCAGGCCCCGTGGCCGGGGGACTGTTGG
GCGCCATCTCCTTGCATGCACCATTCCTTGCGGCGGCGGTGCTCAACGGCCTCAACCTACTACTGGGCTG
CTTCCTAATGCAGGAGTCGCATAAGGGAGAGCGTCAGATCCCGGACACCATCGAATGGCGCAAAACCTTT
CGCGGTATGGCATGATAGCGCCCGGAAGAGAGTCAATTCAGGGTGGTG
